Addgene plasmid #49460: pBIS-GALkFLP(URA)
Purpose: overexpression of Flp step-arrest mutant in yeast, URA selection
Depositing lab: Marc Gartenberg. Depositing organization: Rutgers, The State University of New Jersey. Publication: Curing Saccharomyces cerevisiae of the 2 micron plasmid by targeted DNA damage. Tsalik EL, Gartenberg MR. Yeast. 1998 Jun 30;14(9):847-52. 10.1002/(SICI)1097-0061(19980630)14:9<847::AID-YEA285>3.0.CO;2-9 PubMed 9818722.
Backbone
  Vector backbone: pRS416
  Backbone manufacturer: Stratagene
  Backbone size w/o insert (bp): 4898
  Total vector size (bp): 6861
  Vector type: Yeast Expression
  Selectable markers: URA3
Growth in bacteria
  Bacterial resistance: Ampicillin, 100 μg/mL
  Growth temperature: 37°C
  Growth strain: DH5alpha
  Copy number: Unknown
Gene/Insert
  Gene/Insert name: Flp(H305L) (alt name: Flp recombinase)
  Species: S. cerevisiae (budding yeast)
  Mutation: H305L, ‘step-arrest’ mutant,
  Entrez Gene: flp
  Promoter: GAL10
  Cloning method: Unknown
  Sequencing primers: 5′ M13-F20; 3′ M13R
Terms and licenses: Academic/Nonprofit Terms; Industry Terms: Not Available to Industry
Depositor comments: This plasmid expresses a Flp ‘step-arrest’ mutant, Flp H305L, which carries out the first step of recombination, DNA cleavage, but fails to accomplish subsequent strand exchange and religation (Parsons et al.,1988).
How to cite: pBIS-GALkFLP(URA) was a gift from Marc Gartenberg (Addgene plasmid # 49460 ; http://n2t.net/addgene:49460 ; RRID:Addgene_49460)
