[The description below was written by a language model from this plasmid's Addgene catalogue record and pLannotate feature annotations shown in this document.]
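Description:
pBIS-GALkFLP(URA) is a yeast expression plasmid built on the pRS416 shuttle backbone, totalling 6,861 bp. In E. coli it replicates from a high-copy ColE1/pUC-type origin and is selected with ampicillin through the β-lactamase gene. An f1 origin and the pBluescript-derived lacZα/polylinker region, flanked by T7 and T3 promoters, are also retained from the backbone. In Saccharomyces cerevisiae it is maintained through a CEN6/ARS element, which gives stable, low-copy centromeric propagation. Selection is by the URA3 marker with its own promoter, which complements uracil auxotrophy and can be counterselected with 5-fluoroorotic acid.

The insert, placed within the split polylinker, is the S. cerevisiae FLP recombinase coding sequence carrying the H305L substitution, under the galactose-inducible, Gal4-regulated GAL10 promoter. The feature table annotates this promoter on the opposite strand to the FLP reading frame that lies immediately beside it. This may reflect how the bidirectional GAL1-GAL10 intergenic region is annotated, but the record does not clarify it. A short fragment annotated as 2μ origin sequence directly follows the FLP coding region, and it probably represents native 2μ flanking DNA carried along with the gene rather than a functional origin.

Flp H305L is a "step-arrest" mutant. It performs the first step of recombination, cleavage of DNA at FRT target sites, but cannot complete strand exchange and religation. Its overexpression therefore leaves damage at Flp recognition sites. According to the associated publication title, this targeted DNA damage is used to cure yeast strains of the endogenous 2μ plasmid.
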