Features (pLannotate 1.2.2; 22 found; start..end, strand, type, name):
    137..186     +  misc_feature   bom (fragment): basis of mobility region from pBR322
    201..416     +  promoter       URA3 promoter: S. cerevisiae URA3
    417..1220    +  CDS            URA3: orotidine-5'-phosphate decarboxylase, required for uracil biosynthesis; S. cerevisiae URA3; yeast auxotrophic marker, counterselectable with 5-fluoroorotic acid (5-FOA)
   1299..1350    +  misc_feature   bom (fragment): basis of mobility region from pBR322
   1351..1806    -  rep_origin     f1 ori (sequence partly withheld): f1 bacteriophage origin of replication; arrow indicates direction of (+) strand synthesis
   1814..1969    -  CDS            lacZα (fragment): LacZα fragment of β-galactosidase; lacZ fragment
   1977..1995    +  promoter       T7 promoter: promoter for bacteriophage T7 RNA polymerase
   2004..2076    -  misc_feature   MCS (fragment): pBluescript multiple cloning site
   2250..2580    -  promoter       GAL10 promoter: S. cerevisiae GAL10; inducible promoter, regulated by Gal4
   2588..3859    +  CDS            FLP: site-specific recombinase FLP is a site-specific recombinase from Saccharomyces cerevisiae. Recombination occurs at FRT sequences.
   3862..4043    +  rep_origin     2μ ori (fragment): yeast 2μ plasmid origin of replication
   4040..4074    -  misc_feature   MCS (fragment): pBluescript multiple cloning site
   4087..4105    -  promoter       T3 promoter: promoter for bacteriophage T3 RNA polymerase
   4150..4166    -  protein_bind   lac operator: The lac repressor binds to the lac operator to inhibit transcription in E. coli. This inhibition can be relieved by adding lactose or isopropyl-β-D-thiogalactopyranoside (IPTG). lac repressor encoded by lacI
   4174..4204    -  promoter       lac promoter: promoter for the E. coli lac operon
   4219..4240    -  protein_bind   CAP binding site: CAP binding activates transcription in the presence of cAMP. E. coli catabolite activator protein
   4253..4345    -  CDS            lacI (fragment): lac repressor; lacI; The lac repressor binds to the lac operator to inhibit transcription in E. coli. This inhibition can be relieved by adding lactose or isopropyl-β-D-thiogalactopyranoside (IPTG).
   4528..5116    -  rep_origin     ori: high-copy-number ColE1/pMB1/pBR322/pUC origin of replication
   5287..6147    -  CDS            AmpR: β-lactamase; bla; confers resistance to ampicillin, carbenicillin, and related antibiotics
   6148..6252    -  promoter       AmpR promoter: bla
   6289..6792    +  misc_feature   CEN/ARS: S. cerevisiae CEN6 centromere fused to an autonomously replicating sequence
   6861..35      +  CDS            rop (fragment) (across the origin): Rop protein, which maintains plasmids at low copy number; rop
>Addgene plasmid #49460 | pBIS-GALkFLP(URA) | depositor full sequence | sequence record 73679 | pBIS-GALkFLP(URA) sequence 6861 bps
TCGCGCGTTTCGGTGATGACGGTGAAAACCTCTGACACATGCAGCTCCCGGAGACGGTCACAGCTTGTCT
GTAAGCGGATGCCGGGAGCAGACAAGCCCGTCAGGGCGCGTCAGCGGGTGTTGGCGGGTGTCGGGGCTGG
CTTAACTATGCGGCATCAGAGCAGATTGTACTGAGAGTGCACCATACCACAGCTTTTCAATTCAATTCAT
CATTTTTTTTTTATTCTTTTTTTTGATTTCGGTTTCTTTGAAATTTTTTTGATTCGGTAATCTCCGAACA
GAAGGAAGAACGAAGGAAGGAGCACAGACTTAGATTGGTATATATACGCATATGTAGTGTTGAAGAAACA
TGAAATTGCCCAGTATTCTTAACCCAACTGCACAGAACAAAAACCTGCAGGAAACGAAGATAAATCATGT
CGAAAGCTACATATAAGGAACGTGCTGCTACTCATCCTAGTCCTGTTGCTGCCAAGCTATTTAATATCAT
GCACGAAAAGCAAACAAACTTGTGTGCTTCATTGGATGTTCGTACCACCAAGGAATTACTGGAGTTAGTT
GAAGCATTAGGTCCCAAAATTTGTTTACTAAAAACACATGTGGATATCTTGACTGATTTTTCCATGGAGG
GCACAGTTAAGCCGCTAAAGGCATTATCCGCCAAGTACAATTTTTTACTCTTCGAAGACAGAAAATTTGC
TGACATTGGTAATACAGTCAAATTGCAGTACTCTGCGGGTGTATACAGAATAGCAGAATGGGCAGACATT
ACGAATGCACACGGTGTGGTGGGCCCAGGTATTGTTAGCGGTTTGAAGCAGGCGGCAGAAGAAGTAACAA
AGGAACCTAGAGGCCTTTTGATGTTAGCAGAATTGTCATGCAAGGGCTCCCTATCTACTGGAGAATATAC
TAAGGGTACTGTTGACATTGCGAAGAGCGACAAAGATTTTGTTATCGGCTTTATTGCTCAAAGAGACATG
GGTGGAAGAGATGAAGGTTACGATTGGTTGATTATGACACCCGGTGTGGGTTTAGATGACAAGGGAGACG
CATTGGGTCAACAGTATAGAACCGTGGATGATGTGGTCTCTACAGGATCTGACATTATTATTGTTGGAAG
AGGACTATTTGCAAAGGGAAGGGATGCTAAGGTAGAGGGTGAACGTTACAGAAAAGCAGGCTGGGAAGCA
TATTTGAGAAGATGCGGCCAGCAAAACTAAAAAACTGTATTATAAGTAAATGCATGTATACTAAACTCAC
AAATTAGAGCTTCAATTTAATTATATCAGTTATTACCCTATGCGGTGTGAAATACCGCACAGATGCGTAA
GGAGAAAATACCGCATCAGGAAATTGTAAACGTTAATATTTTGTTAAAATTCGCGTTAAATTTTTGTTAA
ATCAGCTCATTTTTTAACCAATAGGCCGAAATCGGCAAAATCCCTTATAAATCAAAAGAATAGACCGAGA
TAGGGT
[37 nt withheld, positions 1477-1513]
AAAGAACGTGGACTCCAACGTCAAAGG
[49 nt withheld, positions 1541-1589]
T
[91 nt withheld, positions 1591-1681]
G
[124 nt withheld, positions 1683-1806]
CGCGCCATTCGCCATTCAGGCTGCGCAACTGTTGGGAAGGGCGATCGGTGCGGGCCTCTTCGCTATTACG
CCAGCTGGCGAAAGGGGGATGTGCTGCAAGGCGATTAAGTTGGGTAACGCCAGGGTTTTCCCAGTCACGA
CGTTGTAAAACGACGGCCAGTGAGCGCGCGTAATACGACTCACTATAGGGCGAATTGGGTACCGGGCCCC
CCCTCGAGGTCGACGGTATCGATAAGCTTGATATCGAATTCCTGCAGCCCGGGGGATCCAAAAATCATCG
CTTCGCTGATTAATTACCCCAGAAATAAGGCTAAAAAACTAATCGCATTATCATCCTATGGTTGTTAATT
TGATTCGTTCATTTGAAGGTTTGTGGGGCCAGGTTACTGCCAATTTTTCCTCTTCATAACCATAAAAGCT
AGTATTGTAGAATCTTTATTGTTCGGAGCAGTGCGGCGCGAGGCACATCTGCGTTTCAGGAACGCGACCG
GTGAAGACGAGGACGCACGGAGGAGAGTCTTCCTTCGGAGGGCTGTCACCCGCTCGGCGGCTTCTAATCC
GTACTTCAATATAGCAATGAGCAGTTAAGCGTATTACTGAAAGTTCCAAAGAGAAGGTTTTTTTAGGCTA
AGATAATGGGGCTCTTTACATTTCCACAACATATAAGTAAGATTAGATATGGATATGTATATGGATATGT
ATATGGTGGTAATGCCATGTAATATGATTATTAAACTTCTTTGCGTCCATCCAAAAAAAAAGTAAGAATT
TTTGGGTCGACATGCCACAATTTGGTATATTATGTAAAACACCACCTAAGGTGCTTGTTCGTCAGTTTGT
GGAAAGGTTTGAAAGACCTTCAGGTGAGAAAATAGCATTATGTGCTGCTGAACTAACCTATTTATGTTGG
ATGATTACACATAACGGAACAGCAATCAAGAGAGCCACATTCATGAGCTATAATACTATCATAAGCAATT
CGCTGAGTTTCGATATTGTCAATAAATCACTCCAGTTTAAATACAAGACGCAAAAAGCAACAATTCTGGA
AGCCTCATTAAAGAAATTGATTCCTGCTTGGGAATTTACAATTATTCCTTACTATGGACAAAAACATCAA
TCTGATATCACTGATATTGTAAGTAGTTTGCAATTACAGTTCGAATCATCGGAAGAAGCAGATAAGGGAA
ATAGCCACAGTAAAAAAATGCTTAAAGCACTTCTAAGTGAGGGTGAAAGCATCTGGGAGATCACTGAGAA
AATACTAAATTCGTTTGAGTATACTTCGAGATTTACAAAAACAAAAACTTTATACCAATTCCTCTTCCTA
GCTACTTTCATCAATTGTGGAAGATTCAGCGATATTAAGAACGTTGATCCGAAATCATTTAAATTAGTCC
AAAATAAGTATCTGGGAGTAATAATCCAGTGTTTAGTGACAGAGACAAAGACAAGCGTTAGTAGGCACAT
ATACTTCTTTAGCGCAAGGGGTAGGATCGATCCACTTGTATATTTGGATGAATTTTTGAGGAATTCTGAA
CCAGTCCTAAAACGAGTAAATAGGACCGGCAATTCTTCAAGCAATAAACAGGAATACCAATTATTAAAAG
ATAACTTAGTCAGATCGTACAATAAAGCTTTGAAGAAAAATGCGCCTTATTCAATCTTTGCTATAAAAAA
TGGCCCAAAATCTCTCATTGGAAGACATTTGATGACCTCATTTCTTTCAATGAAGGGCCTAACGGAGTTG
ACTAATGTTGTGGGAAATTGGAGCGATAAGCGTGCTTCTGCCGTGGCCAGGACAACGTATACTCATCAGA
TAACAGCAATACCTGATCACTACTTCGCACTAGTTTCTCGGTACTATGCATATGATCCAATATCAAAGGA
AATGATAGCATTGAAGGATGAGACTAATCCAATTGAGGAGTGGCAGCATATAGAACAGCTAAAGGGTAGT
GCTGAAGGAAGCATACGATACCCCGCATGGAATGGGATAATATCACAGGAGGTACTAGACTACCTTTCAT
CCTACATAAATAGACGCATATAAGTACGCATTTAAGCATAAACACGCACTATGCCGTTCTTCTCATGTAT
ATATATATACAGGCAACACGCAGATATAGGTGCGACGTGAACAGTGAGCTGTATGTGCGCAGCTCGCGTT
GCATTTTCGGAAGCGCTCGTTTTCGGAAACGCTTTGAAGTTCCTATTCCGAAGTTCCTATTCTCTAGTTC
TAGAGCGGCCGCCACCGCGGTGGAGCTCCAGCTTTTGTTCCCTTTAGTGAGGGTTAATTGCGCGCTTGGC
GTAATCATGGTCATAGCTGTTTCCTGTGTGAAATTGTTATCCGCTCACAATTCCACACAACATAGGAGCC
GGAAGCATAAAGTGTAAAGCCTGGGGTGCCTAATGAGTGAGGTAACTCACATTAATTGCGTTGCGCTCAC
TGCCCGCTTTCCAGTCGGGAAACCTGTCGTGCCAGCTGCATTAATGAATCGGCCAACGCGCGGGGAGAGG
CGGTTTGCGTATTGGGCGCTCTTCCGCTTCCTCGCTCACTGACTCGCTGCGCTCGGTCGTTCGGCTGCGG
CGAGCGGTATCAGCTCACTCAAAGGCGGTAATACGGTTATCCACAGAATCAGGGGATAACGCAGGAAAGA
ACATGTGAGCAAAAGGCCAGCAAAAGGCCAGGAACCGTAAAAAGGCCGCGTTGCTGGCGTTTTTCCATAG
GCTCCGCCCCCCTGACGAGCATCACAAAAATCGACGCTCAAGTCAGAGGTGGCGAAACCCGACAGGACTA
TAAAGATACCAGGCGTTTCCCCCTGGAAGCTCCCTCGTGCGCTCTCCTGTTCCGACCCTGCCGCTTACCG
GATACCTGTCCGCCTTTCTCCCTTCGGGAAGCGTGGCGCTTTCTCATAGCTCACGCTGTAGGTATCTCAG
TTCGGTGTAGGTCGTTCGCTCCAAGCTGGGCTGTGTGCACGAACCCCCCGTTCAGCCCGACCGCTGCGCC
TTATCCGGTAACTATCGTCTTGAGTCCAACCCGGTAAGACACGACTTATCGCCACTGGCAGCAGCCACTG
GTAACAGGATTAGCAGAGCGAGGTATGTAGGCGGTGCTACAGAGTTCTTGAAGTGGTGGCCTAACTACGG
CTACACTAGAAGGACAGTATTTGGTATCTGCGCTCTGCTGAAGCCAGTTACCTTCGGAAAAAGAGTTGGT
AGCTCTTGATCCGGCAAACAAACCACCGCTGGTAGCGGTGGTTTTTTTGTTTGCAAGCAGCAGATTACGC
GCAGAAAAAAAGGATCTCAAGAAGATCCTTTGATCTTTTCTACGGGGTCTGACGCTCAGTGGAACGAAAA
CTCACGTTAAGGGATTTTGGTCATGAGATTATCAAAAAGGATCTTCACCTAGATCCTTTTAAATTAAAAA
TGAAGTTTTAAATCAATCTAAAGTATATATGAGTAAACTTGGTCTGACAGTTACCAATGCTTAATCAGTG
AGGCACCTATCTCAGCGATCTGTCTATTTCGTTCATCCATAGTTGCCTGACTCCCCGTCGTGTAGATAAC
TACGATACGGGAGGGCTTACCATCTGGCCCCAGTGCTGCAATGATACCGCGAGACCCACGCTCACCGGCT
CCAGATTTATCAGCAATAAACCAGCCAGCCGGAAGGGCCGAGCGCAGAAGTGGTCCTGCAACTTTATCCG
CCTCCATCCAGTCTATTAATTGTTGCCGGGAAGCTAGAGTAAGTAGTTCGCCAGTTAATAGTTTGCGCAA
CGTTGTTGCCATTGCTACAGGCATCGTGGTGTCACGCTCGTCGTTTGGTATGGCTTCATTCAGCTCCGGT
TCCCAACGATCAAGGCGAGTTACATGATCCCCCATGTTGTGCAAAAAAGCGGTTAGCTCCTTCGGTCCTC
CGATCGTTGTCAGAAGTAAGTTGGCCGCAGTGTTATCACTCATGGTTATGGCAGCACTGCATAATTCTCT
TACTGTCATGCCATCCGTAAGATGCTTTTCTGTGACTGGTGAGTACTCAACCAAGTCATTCTGAGAATAG
TGTATGCGGCGACCGAGTTGCTCTTGCCCGGCGTCAATACGGGATAATACCGCGCCACATAGCAGAACTT
TAAAAGTGCTCATCATTGGAAAACGTTCTTCGGGGCGAAAACTCTCAAGGATCTTACCGCTGTTGAGATC
CAGTTCGATGTAACCCACTCGTGCACCCAACTGATCTTCAGCATCTTTTACTTTCACCAGCGTTTCTGGG
TGAGCAAAAACAGGAAGGCAAAATGCCGCAAAAAAGGGAATAAGGGCGACACGGAAATGTTGAATACTCA
TACTCTTCCTTTTTCAATATTATTGAAGCATTTATCAGGGTTATTGTCTCATGAGCGGATACATATTTGA
ATGTATTTAGAAAAATAAACAAATAGGGGTTCCGCGCACATTTCCCCGAAAAGTGCCACCTGGGTCCTTT
TCATCACGTGCTATAAAAATAATTATAATTTAAATTTTTTAATATAAATATATAAATTAAAAATAGAAAG
TAAAAAAAGAAATTAAAGAAAAAATAGTTTTTGTTTTCCGAAGATGTAAAAGACTCTAGGGGGATCGCCA
ACAAATACTACCTTTTATCTTGCTCTTCCTGCTCTCAGGTATTAATGCCGAATTGTTTCATCTTGTCTGT
GTAGAAGACCACACACGAAAATCCTGTGATTTTACATTTTACTTATCGTTAATCGAATGTATATCTATTT
AATCTGCTTTTCTTGTCTAATAAATATATATGTAAAGTACGCTTTTTGTTGAAATTTTTTAAACCTTTGT
TTATTTTTTTTTCTTCATTCCGTAACTCTTCTACCTTCTTTATTTACTTTCTAAAATCCAAATACAAAAC
ATAAAAATAAATAAACACAGAGTAAATTCCCAAATTATTCCATCATTAAAAGATACGAGGCGCGTGTAAG
TTACAGGCAAGCGATCCGTCCTAAGAAACCATTATTATCATGACATTAACCTATAAAAATAGGCGTATCA
CGAGGCCCTTTCGTC
