>Addgene plasmid #49460 | pBIS-GALkFLP(URA) | addgene partial sequence | sequence record 75190 | M13_pUC_rev
TAACCCTCACTAAAGGGAACAAAAGCTGGAGCTCCACCGCGGTGGCGGCCGCTCTAGAACTAGAGAATAG
GAACTTCGGAATAGGAACTTCAAAGCGTTTCCGAAAACGAGCGCTTCCGAAAATGCAACGCGAGCTGCGC
ACATACAGCTCACTGTTCACGTCGCACCTATATCTGCGTGTTGCCTGTATATATATATACATGAGAAGAA
CGGCATAGTGCGTGTTTATGCTTAAATGCGTACTTATATGCGTCTATTTATGTAGGATGAAAGGTAGTCT
AGTACCTCCTGTGATATTATCCCATTCCATGCGGGGTATCGTATGCTTCCTTCAGCACTACCCTTTAGCT
GTTCTATATGCTGCCACTCCTCAATTGGATTAGTCTCATCCTTCAATGCTATCATTTCCTTTGATATTGG
ATCATATGCATAGTACCGAGAAACTAGTGCGAAGTAGTGATCAGGTATTGCTGTTATCTGATGAGTATAC
GTTGTCCTGGCCACGGCAGAAGCACGCTTATCGCTCCAATTTCCCACAACATTAGTCAACTCCGTTAGGC
CCTTCATTGAAAGAAATGAGGTCATCAAATGTCTTCCAATGAGAGATTTTGGGCCATTTTTTATAGCAAA
GATTGAATAAGGCGCATTTTTCTTCAAAGCTTTATTGTACGATCTGACTAAGTTATCTTTTAATAATTGG
TATTCCTGTTTATTGCTTGAAGAATTGCCGGTCCTATTTACTCGTTTTAGGACTGGTTCA
