>Addgene plasmid #49460 | pBIS-GALkFLP(URA) | addgene partial sequence | sequence record 75207 | pGEX3
ATAGGTTAATGTCATGATAATAATGGTTTCTTAGACGGATCGCTTGCCTGTAACTTACACGCGCCTCGTA
TCTTTTAATGATGGAATAATTTGGGAATTTACTCTGTGTTTATTTATTTTTATGTTTTGTATTTGGATTT
TAGAAAGTAAATAAAGAAGGTAGAAGAGTTACGGAATGAAGAAAAAAAAATAAACAAAGGTTTAAAAAAT
TTCAACAAAAAGCGTACTTTACATATATATTTATTAGACAAGAAAAGCAGATTAAATAGATATACATTCG
ATTAACGATAAGTAAAATGTAAAATCACAGGATTTTCGTGTGTGGTCTTCTACACAGACAAGATGAAACA
ATTCGGCATTAATACCTGAGAGCAGGAAGAGCAAGATAAAAGGTAGTATTTGTTGGCGATCCCCCTAGAG
TCTTTTACATCTTCGGAAAACAAAAACTATTTTTTCTTTAATTTCTTTTTTTACTTTCTATTTTTAATTT
ATATATTTATATTAAAAAATTTAAATTATAATTATTTTTATAGCACGTGATGAAAAGGACCCAGGTGGCA
CTTTTCGGGGAAATGTGCGCGGAACCCCTATTTGTTTATTTTTCTAAATACATTCAAATATGTATCCGCT
CATGAGACAATAACCCTGATAAATGCTTCAATAATATTGAAAAAGGAAGAGTATGAGTATTCAACATTTC
CGTGT
