>Addgene plasmid #49460 | pBIS-GALkFLP(URA) | addgene partial sequence | sequence record 75219 | pRSII-F1 5'-CGGCATCAGAGCAGATTGTAC-3'
CTTTTTTTTGATTTCGGTTTCCTTGAAATTTTTTTGATTCGGTAATCTCCGAACAGAAGGAAGAACGAAG
GAAGGAGCACAGACTTAGATTGGTATATATACGCATATGTAGTGTTGAAGAAACATGAAATTGCCCAGTA
TTCTTAACCCAACTGCACAGAACAAAAACCTGCAGGAAACGAAGATAAATCATGTCGAAAGCTACATATA
AGGAACGTGCTGCTACTCATCCTAGTCCTGTTGCTGCCAAGCTATTTAATATCATGCACGAAAAGCAAAC
AAACTTGTGTGCTTCATTGGATGTTCGTACCACCAAGGAATTACTGGAGTTAGTTGAAGCATTAGGTCCC
AAAATTTGTTTACTAAAAACACATGTGGATATCTTGACTGATTTTTCCATGGAGGGCACAGTTAAGCCGC
TAAAGGCATTATCCGCCAAGTACAATTTTTTACTCTTCGAAGACAGAAAATTTGCTGACATTGGTAATAC
AGTCAAATTGCAGTACTCTGCGGGTGTATACAGAATAGCAGAATGGGCAGACATTACGAATGCACACGGT
GTGGTGGGCCCAGGTATTGTTAGCGGTTTGAAGCAGGCGGCAGAAGAAGTAACAAAGGAACCTAGAGGCC
TTTTGATGTTAGCAGAATTGTCATGCAAGGGCTCCCTATCTACTGGAGAATATACTAAGGGTACTGTTGA
CATTGCGAAGAGCGACAAAGATTTTGTTATCGGCTTTATTGCTC
